>Addgene plasmid #186749 | peGFP-N1-Cofilin-S41A | addgene full sequence | sequence record 372877 | Addgene NGS Result
GGCCTTTTGCTCACATGTTCTTTCCTGCGTTATCCCCTGATTCTGTGGATAACCGTATTACCGCCATGCA
TTAGTTATTAATAGTAATCAATTACGGGGTCATTAGTTCATAGCCCATATATGGAGTTCCGCGTTACATA
ACTTACGGTAAATGGCCCGCCTGGCTGACCGCCCAACGACCCCCGCCCATTGACGTCAATAATGACGTAT
GTTCCCATAGTAACGCCAATAGGGACTTTCCATTGACGTCAATGGGTGGAGTATTTACGGTAAACTGCCC
ACTTGGCAGTACATCAAGTGTATCATATGCCAAGTACGCCCCCTATTGACGTCAATGACGGTAAATGGCC
CGCCTGGCATTATGCCCAGTACATGACCTTATGGGACTTTCCTACTTGGCAGTACATCTACGTATTAGTC
ATCGCTATTACCATGGTGATGCGGTTTTGGCAGTACATCAATGGGCGTGGATAGCGGTTTGACTCACGGG
GATTTCCAAGTCTCCACCCCATTGACGTCAATGGGAGTTTGTTTTGGCACCAAAATCAACGGGACTTTCC
AAAATGTCGTAACAACTCCGCCCCATTGACGCAAATGGGCGGTAGGCGTGTACGGTGGGAGGTCTATATA
AGCAGAGCTGGTTTAGTGAACCGTCAGATCCGCTAGCGCTACCGGACTCAGATCTCGAGCTCAAGCTTCG
AATTCATGGCCTCCGGTGTGGCTGTCTCTGATGGTGTCATCAAGGTGTTCAACGACATGAAGGTGCGTAA
GTCTTCAACGCCAGAGGAGGTGAAGAAGCGCAAGAAGGCGGTGCTCTTCTGCCTGGCCGAGGACAAGAAG
AACATCATCCTGGAGGAGGGCAAGGAGATCCTGGTGGGCGATGTGGGCCAGACTGTCGACGATCCCTACG
CCACCTTTGTCAAGATGCTGCCAGATAAGGACTGCCGCTATGCCCTCTATGATGCAACCTATGAGACCAA
GGAGAGCAAGAAGGAGGATCTGGTGTTTATCTTCTGGGCCCCCGAGTCTGCGCCCCTTAAGAGCAAAATG
ATTTATGCCAGCTCCAAGGACGCCATCAAGAAGAAGCTGACAGGGATCAAGCATGAATTGCAAGCAAACT
GCTACGAGGAGGTCAAGGACCGCTGCACCCTGGCAGAGAAGCTGGGGGGCAGTGCGGTCATCTCCCTGGA
GGGCAAGCCTTTGTGGGATCCACCGGTCGCCACCATGGTGAGCAAGGGCGAGGAGCTGTTCACCGGGGTG
GTGCCCATCCTGGTCGAGCTGGACGGCGACGTAAACGGCCACAAGTTCAGCGTGTCCGGCGAGGGCGAGG
GCGATGCCACCTACGGCAAGCTGACCCTGAAGTTCATCTGCACCACCGGCAAGCTGCCCGTGCCCTGGCC
CACCCTCGTGACCACCCTGACCTACGGCGTGCAGTGCTTCAGCCGCTACCCCGACCACATGAAGCAGCAC
GACTTCTTCAAGTCCGCCATGCCCGAAGGCTACGTCCAGGAGCGCACCATCTTCTTCAAGGACGACGGCA
ACTACAAGACCCGCGCCGAGGTGAAGTTCGAGGGCGACACCCTGGTGAACCGCATCGAGCTGAAGGGCAT
CGACTTCAAGGAGGACGGCAACATCCTGGGGCACAAGCTGGAGTACAACTACAACAGCCACAACGTCTAT
ATCATGGCCGACAAGCAGAAGAACGGCATCAAGGTGAACTTCAAGATCCGCCACAACATCGAGGACGGCA
GCGTGCAGCTCGCCGACCACTACCAGCAGAACACCCCCATCGGCGACGGCCCCGTGCTGCTGCCCGACAA
CCACTACCTGAGCACCCAGTCCGCCCTGAGCAAAGACCCCAACGAGAAGCGCGATCACATGGTCCTGCTG
GAGTTCGTGACCGCCGCCGGGATCACTCTCGGCATGGACGAGCTGTACAAGTAAAGCGGCCGCGACTCTA
GATCATAATCAGCCATACCACATTTGTAGAGGTTTTACTTGCTTTAAAAAACCTCCCACACCTCCCCCTG
AACCTGAAACATAAAATGAATGCAATTGTTGTTGTTAACTTGTTTATTGCAGCTTATAATGGTTACAAAT
AAAGCAATAGCATCACAAATTTCACAAATAAAGCATTTTTTTCACTGCATTCTAGTTGTGGTTTGTCCAA
ACTCATCAATGTATCTTAAGGCGTAAATTGTAAGCGTTAATATTTTGTTAAAATTCGCGTTAAATTTTTG
TTAAATCAGCTCATTTTTTAACCAATAGGCCGAAATCGGCAAAATCCCTTATAAATCAAAAGAATAGACC
GAGATAGGGT
[37 nt withheld, positions 2321-2357]
AAAGAACGTGGACTCCAACGTCAAAGG
[49 nt withheld, positions 2385-2433]
T
[91 nt withheld, positions 2435-2525]
G
[124 nt withheld, positions 2527-2650]
CAGGTGGCACTTTTCGGGGAAATGTGCGCGGAACCCCTATTTGTTTATTTTTCTAAATACATTCAAATAT
GTATCCGCTCATGAGACAATAACCCTGATAAATGCTTCAATAATATTGAAAAAGGAAGAGTCCTGAGGCG
GAAAGAACCAGCTGTGGAATGTGTGTCAGTTAGGGTGTGGAAAGTCCCCAGGCTCCCCAGCAGGCAGAAG
TATGCAAAGCATGCATCTCAATTAGTCAGCAACCAGGTGTGGAAAGTCCCCAGGCTCCCCAGCAGGCAGA
AGTATGCAAAGCATGCATCTCAATTAGTCAGCAACCATAGTCCCGCCCCTAACTCCGCCCATCCCGCCCC
TAACTCCGCCCAGTTCCGCCCATTCTCCGCCCCATGGCTGACTAATTTTTTTTATTTATGCAGAGGCCGA
GGCCGCCTCGGCCTCTGAGCTATTCCAGAAGTAGTGAGGAGGCTTTTTTGGAGGCCTAGGCTTTTGCAAA
GATCGATCAAGAGACAGGATGAGGATCGTTTCGCATGATTGAACAAGATGGATTGCACGCAGGTTCTCCG
GCCGCTTGGGTGGAGAGGCTATTCGGCTATGACTGGGCACAACAGACAATCGGCTGCTCTGATGCCGCCG
TGTTCCGGCTGTCAGCGCAGGGGCGCCCGGTTCTTTTTGTCAAGACCGACCTGTCCGGTGCCCTGAATGA
ACTGCAAGACGAGGCAGCGCGGCTATCGTGGCTGGCCACGACGGGCGTTCCTTGCGCAGCTGTGCTCGAC
GTTGTCACTGAAGCGGGAAGGGACTGGCTGCTATTGGGCGAAGTGCCGGGGCAGGATCTCCTGTCATCTC
ACCTTGCTCCTGCCGAGAAAGTATCCATCATGGCTGATGCAATGCGGCGGCTGCATACGCTTGATCCGGC
TACCTGCCCATTCGACCACCAAGCGAAACATCGCATCGAGCGAGCACGTACTCGGATGGAAGCCGGTCTT
GTCGATCAGGATGATCTGGACGAAGAGCATCAGGGGCTCGCGCCAGCCGAACTGTTCGCCAGGCTCAAGG
CGAGCATGCCCGACGGCGAGGATCTCGTCGTGACCCATGGCGATGCCTGCTTGCCGAATATCATGGTGGA
AAATGGCCGCTTTTCTGGATTCATCGACTGTGGCCGGCTGGGTGTGGCGGACCGCTATCAGGACATAGCG
TTGGCTACCCGTGATATTGCTGAAGAGCTTGGCGGCGAATGGGCTGACCGCTTCCTCGTGCTTTACGGTA
TCGCCGCTCCCGATTCGCAGCGCATCGCCTTCTATCGCCTTCTTGACGAGTTCTTCTGAGCGGGACTCTG
GGGTTCGAAATGACCGACCAAGCGACGCCCAACCTGCCATCACGAGATTTCGATTCCACCGCCGCCTTCT
ATGAAAGGTTGGGCTTCGGAATCGTTTTCCGGGACGCCGGCTGGATGATCCTCCAGCGCGGGGATCTCAT
GCTGGAGTTCTTCGCCCACCCTAGGGGGAGGCTAACTGAAACACGGAAGGAGACAATACCGGAAGGAACC
CGCGCTATGACGGCAATAAAAAGACAGAATAAAACGCACGGTGTTGGGTCGTTTGTTCATAAACGCGGGG
TTCGGTCCCAGGGCTGGCACTCTGTCGATACCCCACCGAGACCCCATTGGGGCCAATACGCCCGCGTTTC
TTCCTTTTCCCCACCCCACCCCCCAAGTTCGGGTGAAGGCCCAGGGCTCGCAGCCAACGTCGGGGCGGCA
GGCCCTGCCATAGCCTCAGGTTACTCATATATACTTTAGATTGATTTAAAACTTCATTTTTAATTTAAAA
GGATCTAGGTGAAGATCCTTTTTGATAATCTCATGACCAAAATCCCTTAACGTGAGTTTTCGTTCCACTG
AGCGTCAGACCCCGTAGAAAAGATCAAAGGATCTTCTTGAGATCCTTTTTTTCTGCGCGTAATCTGCTGC
TTGCAAACAAAAAAACCACCGCTACCAGCGGTGGTTTGTTTGCCGGATCAAGAGCTACCAACTCTTTTTC
CGAAGGTAACTGGCTTCAGCAGAGCGCAGATACCAAATACTGTTCTTCTAGTGTAGCCGTAGTTAGGCCA
CCACTTCAAGAACTCTGTAGCACCGCCTACATACCTCGCTCTGCTAATCCTGTTACCAGTGGCTGCTGCC
AGTGGCGATAAGTCGTGTCTTACCGGGTTGGACTCAAGACGATAGTTACCGGATAAGGCGCAGCGGTCGG
GCTGAACGGGGGGTTCGTGCACACAGCCCAGCTTGGAGCGAACGACCTACACCGAACTGAGATACCTACA
GCGTGAGCTATGAGAAAGCGCCACGCTTCCCGAAGGGAGAAAGGCGGACAGGTATCCGGTAAGCGGCAGG
GTCGGAACAGGAGAGCGCACGAGGGAGCTTCCAGGGGGAAACGCCTGGTATCTTTATAGTCCTGTCGGGT
TTCGCCACCTCTGACTTGAGCGTCGATTTTTGTGATGCTCGTCAGGGGGGCGGAGCCTATGGAAAAACGC
CAGCAACGCGGCCTTTTTACGGTTCCTGGCCTTTTGCT
Features (pLannotate 1.2.2; 16 found; start..end, strand, type, name):
      5..64      +  rep_origin     RSF ori (fragment): Plasmids containing the RSF 1030 origin of replication can be propagated in E. coli cells that contain additional plasmids with compatible origins.
    132..435     +  enhancer       CMV enhancer: human cytomegalovirus immediate early enhancer
    436..639     +  promoter       CMV promoter: human cytomegalovirus (CMV) immediate early promoter
    662..705     +  misc_feature   MCS (fragment): multiple cloning site
    706..1203    +  CDS            CFL1: COF1_HUMAN - Also known as CFL. Experimental evidence at protein level: Swiss-Prot protein existence level 1. Binds to F-actin and exhibits pH-sensitive F-actin depolymerizing activity (PubMed:11812157). In conjunction with the subcortical maternal complex (SCMC), plays an essential role for zygotes to progress beyond the first embryonic cell divisions via regulation of actin dynamics (PubMed:15580268). Required for the centralization of the mitotic spindle and symmetric division of zygotes (By similarity). Plays a role in the regulation of cell morphology and cytoskeletal organization in epit
   1225..1944    +  CDS            EGFP: the original enhanced GFP (Yang et al., 1996) mammalian codon-optimized
   1961..2044    +  CDS            large T antigen (fragment): large T antigen from SV40 (simian virus 40)
   2067..2188    +  polyA_signal   SV40 poly(A) signal: SV40 polyadenylation signal
   2222..2650    -  rep_origin     f1 ori (sequence partly withheld): f1 bacteriophage origin of replication; arrow indicates direction of (+) strand synthesis
   2677..2781    +  promoter       AmpR promoter: bla
   2783..3140    +  promoter       SV40 promoter: SV40 enhancer and early promoter
   3175..3969    +  CDS            NeoR/KanR: aminoglycoside phosphotransferase from Tn5; aph(3')-II (or nptII); confers resistance to neomycin, kanamycin, and G418 (Geneticin®)
   3990..4142    +  CDS            ble (fragment): BLE_KLEPN - Experimental evidence at protein level: Swiss-Prot protein existence level 1. Binding protein with a strong affinity to the bleomycin family of antibiotics. Binds to CL990; an antimitotic-antibiotic compound. From Klebsiella pneumoniae.
   4201..4248    +  polyA_signal   HSV TK poly(A) signal: herpes simplex virus thymidine kinase polyadenylation signal (Cole and Stacy, 1985)
   4339..4355    -  polyA_signal   bGH poly(A) signal (fragment): bovine growth hormone polyadenylation signal
   4577..5165    +  rep_origin     ori: high-copy-number ColE1/pMB1/pBR322/pUC origin of replication
