[The description below was written by a language model from this plasmid's Addgene catalogue record and pLannotate feature annotations shown in this document.]
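Description:
peGFP-N1-Cofilin-S41A is a mammalian expression plasmid of about 5.2 kb built on the pEGFP-N1 backbone. It produces human cofilin-1 (CFL1) fused at its C terminus to EGFP. The cofilin coding sequence, derived from a synthetic gene, was inserted between the EcoRI and BamHI sites of the multiple cloning site, and both sites remain intact. It lies downstream of the human cytomegalovirus immediate-early enhancer and promoter and upstream of the EGFP open reading frame. An SV40 polyadenylation signal terminates the fusion transcript. The insert carries a serine-to-alanine substitution at residue 41, which removes a phosphorylatable side chain and yields what the depositor calls a "phosphodead" variant.

The plasmid is maintained in E. coli at high copy through a pUC/ColE1-type origin and also contains an f1 origin. Selection relies on a single NeoR/KanR (Tn5 aminoglycoside phosphotransferase) gene preceded by tandem promoters. A bacterial bla promoter drives kanamycin resistance in E. coli. The SV40 enhancer/early promoter, together with the HSV TK polyadenylation signal, allows G418 selection of transfected mammalian cells. Several short annotated fragments (RSF ori, SV40 large T antigen, ble, bGH poly(A)) appear to be partial sequence matches within the backbone rather than functional elements.

Cofilin is an F-actin-binding and depolymerising protein that regulates cytoskeletal organisation and cell morphology. The construct lets the S41A protein be followed by fluorescence in live or fixed cells, to test how loss of phosphorylation at this site affects its behaviour. The associated study concerns cofilin signalling in dendritic cell migration through the extracellular matrix.
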