Addgene plasmid #186749: peGFP-N1-Cofilin-S41A
Purpose: Expresses S41A phosphodead GFP-tagged human cofilin in mammalian cells
Depositing lab: Geert van den Bogaart. Publication: Atypical cofilin signaling drives dendritic cell migration through the extracellular matrix via nuclear deformation. Warner H, Franciosa G, van der Borg G, Coenen B, Faas F, Koenig C, de Boer R, Classens R, Maassen S, Baranov MV, Mahajan S, Dabral D, Bianchi F, van Hilten N, Risselada HJ, Roos WH, Olsen JV, Cano LQ, van den Bogaart G. Cell Rep. 2024 Feb 27;43(3):113866. doi: 10.1016/j.celrep.2024.113866. PubMed 38416638.
Backbone
  Vector backbone: pEGFP-N1
  Vector type: Mammalian Expression
Growth in bacteria
  Bacterial resistance: Kanamycin, 50 μg/mL
  Growth temperature: 37°C
  Growth strain: DH5alpha
  Copy number: High Copy
Gene/Insert
  Gene/Insert name: Cofilin-1 (alt names: p18; CFL1)
  Species: H. sapiens (human)
  Mutation: Changed serine 41 to alanine
  GenBank ID: NM_005507.2
  Entrez Gene: CFL1 (a.k.a. CFL, HEL-S-15, cofilin)
  Promoter: CMV
  Tag / fusion protein: GFP (C terminal on insert)
  Cloning method: Restriction Enzyme; 5′ cloning site EcoRI (not destroyed); 3′ cloning site BamHI (not destroyed)
  Sequencing primers: 5′ TAACAACTCCGCCCCATT; 3′ GTCCAGCTCGACCAGGATGGG
Resource information
  A portion of this plasmid was derived from a plasmid made by: Synthetic gene
Terms and licenses: Academic/Nonprofit Terms; Industry Terms: Not Available to Industry
How to cite: peGFP-N1-Cofilin-S41A was a gift from Geert van den Bogaart (Addgene plasmid # 186749 ; http://n2t.net/addgene:186749 ; RRID:Addgene_186749)
